Addgene plasmid #152726: pGBW-m4134313
Purpose: Mammalian expression plasmid for SARS-CoV-2 ORF3a protein
Depositing lab: Ginkgo Bioworks & Benjie Chen. Depositing organization: Ginkgo Bioworks.
Backbone
  Vector backbone: pTwist_CMV_Puro_6
  Backbone size w/o insert (bp): 6080
  Vector type: Mammalian Expression
  Selectable markers: Puromycin
Growth in bacteria
  Bacterial resistance: Ampicillin, 100 μg/mL
  Growth temperature: 37°C
  Growth strain: DH5alpha
  Copy number: High Copy
Gene/Insert
  Gene/Insert name: SARS-CoV-2 ORF3a protein
  Species: Severe acute respiratory syndrome coronavirus 2
  Insert size (bp): 821
  Mutation: wt
  Entrez Gene: ORF3a (a.k.a. GU280_gp03)
  Promoter: CMV
  Tag / fusion protein: Cleavable TEV;TapTag (C terminal on backbone)
  Cloning method: Unknown
Resource information
  A portion of this plasmid was derived from a plasmid made by: GinkgoBioworks
Depositor comments: NCBI reference sequence: YP_009724391.1
How to cite: pGBW-m4134313 was a gift from Ginkgo Bioworks & Benjie Chen (Addgene plasmid # 152726 ; http://n2t.net/addgene:152726 ; RRID:Addgene_152726)
