[The description below was written by a language model from this plasmid's Addgene catalogue record and pLannotate feature annotations shown in this document.]
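Description:
pGBW-m4134313 is a mammalian expression plasmid built on the pTwist_CMV_Puro_6 backbone that carries the wild-type SARS-CoV-2 ORF3a coding sequence. It is propagated in E. coli as a high-copy plasmid through a ColE1/pUC-type origin and is selected with ampicillin via a full-length β-lactamase gene. For selection in mammalian cells, a separate cassette places puromycin N-acetyltransferase under the human ubiquitin C promoter, followed by a synthetic polyadenylation signal. Short β-globin insulator elements, T7 and rrnG bacterial terminators, and an additional synthetic poly(A) signal sit around the expression units, presumably to limit read-through and interference between them.

The ORF3a open reading frame is annotated at the start of the circular sequence record, immediately downstream of the CMV enhancer and promoter elements that lie at the end of the numbering, so CMV drives its transcription. ORF3a is a viroporin-type accessory protein implicated in lysosomal virion egress and in blocking autophagosome–lysosome fusion. The catalogue lists a C-terminal, TEV-cleavable TAP tag supplied by the backbone. This agrees with the annotated fragments downstream of the insert: a short MYLK2-derived segment, consistent with a calmodulin-binding peptide, and a Staphylococcus aureus protein A segment providing IgG-binding domains. The TEV site itself is not annotated in the feature table. An SV40 polyadenylation signal is annotated after the fusion, although on the reverse strand. The annotated sequence is somewhat longer than the sum of the backbone and insert sizes listed in the catalogue. The construct suits transient or puromycin-selected expression of tagged ORF3a in mammalian cells, and the tag arrangement would allow tandem affinity purification and study of host interaction partners, though the record states only expression as the purpose.
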