Features (pLannotate 1.2.2; 21 found; start..end, strand, type, name):
      5..829     +  CDS            AP3A_SARS2: Experimental evidence at protein level: Swiss-Prot protein existence level 1. Plays a role in virus egress via lysosomal trafficking (PubMed:33157038, PubMed:33422265). Forms homotetrameric ion channels (viroporin) localized at endosomes and lysosomes, that may induce deacidification of lysosomes thereby allowing safe virion egress through lysosomal trafficking (By similarity) (PubMed:33157038, PubMed:33422265). Also blocks formation of autolysosomes through binding and sequestering host TMUB1/HOPS on late endosomes. This prevents fusion of autophagosomes with lysosomes, disrupting autophagy a
    884..961     +  CDS            MYLK2 (fragment): MYLK2_HUMAN - Experimental evidence at protein level: Swiss-Prot protein existence level 1. Implicated in the level of global muscle contraction and cardiac function. Phosphorylates a specific serine in the N-terminus of a myosin light chain. From Homo sapiens (Human).
   1043..1393    +  CDS            spa (fragment): SPA_STAAU - Experimental evidence at protein level: Swiss-Prot protein existence level 1. Plays a role in the inhibition of the host innate and adaptive immune responses. Possesses five immunoglobulin-binding domains that capture both the fragment crystallizable region (Fc region) and the Fab region (part of Ig that identifies antigen) of immunoglobulins (By similarity). In turn, Staphylococcus aureus is protected from phagocytic killing via inhibition of Ig Fc region. In addition, the host elicited B-cell response is prevented due to a decrease of antibody-secreting cell proliferation that en
   1458..1579    -  polyA_signal   SV40 poly(A) signal: SV40 polyadenylation signal
   1602..1671    -  CDS            large T antigen (fragment): large T antigen from SV40 (simian virus 40)
   1694..1740    +  terminator     T7 terminator: transcription terminator for bacteriophage T7 RNA polymerase
   1770..1906    +  terminator     rrnG terminator: transcription terminator from the E. coli ribosomal RNA rrnG operon (Albrechtsen et al., 1991)
   1951..2022    +  misc_feature   3' β-globin insulator: insulator downstream of the human β-globin locus (Farrell et al., 2002)
   2248..2836    -  rep_origin     ori: high-copy-number ColE1/pMB1/pBR322/pUC origin of replication
   3008..3072    -  CDS            bla(M) (fragment): β-lactamase lacking the signal sequence; bla(M); allows cytosolic expression of β-lactamase
   3336..4545    +  promoter       UbC promoter: human ubiquitin C promoter
   4549..5146    +  CDS            PuroR (fragment): puromycin N-acetyltransferase; pac from Streptomyces; confers resistance to puromycin
   5175..5223    +  polyA_signal   poly(A) signal: synthetic polyadenylation signal
   5489..6349    +  CDS            AmpR: β-lactamase; bla; confers resistance to ampicillin, carbenicillin, and related antibiotics
   6362..6498    +  terminator     rrnG terminator: transcription terminator from the E. coli ribosomal RNA rrnG operon (Albrechtsen et al., 1991)
   6643..6714    +  misc_feature   5' β-globin insulator: insulator upstream of the human β-globin locus (Farrell et al., 2002)
   6719..6765    -  terminator     T7 terminator: transcription terminator for bacteriophage T7 RNA polymerase
   6783..6831    -  polyA_signal   poly(A) signal: synthetic polyadenylation signal
   6912..7215    +  enhancer       CMV enhancer: human cytomegalovirus immediate early enhancer
   7288..7305    -  promoter       CMV promoter (fragment): human cytomegalovirus (CMV) immediate early promoter
   7368..7419    +  promoter       CMVd2 promoter: truncated human cytomegalovirus (CMV) immediate early promoter that yields moderately reduced expression relative to the full-length promoter
>Addgene plasmid #152726 | pGBW-m4134313 | depositor full sequence | sequence record 295738 | Full Sequence
CACCATGGATCTGTTTATGCGTATATTCACCATCGGCACGGTTACATTGAAGCAAGGGGAAATTAAAGAC
GCAACTCCCAGTGACTTCGTACGGGCGACCGCTACAATTCCGATCCAGGCCAGCCTCCCTTTTGGATGGC
TTATCGTCGGCGTGGCCCTACTGGCTGTGTTTCAGTCGGCATCAAAGATAATCACTCTGAAAAAGCGATG
GCAGTTAGCCCTTAGCAAAGGTGTGCACTTCGTATGCAATTTGCTGCTCCTGTTCGTCACCGTTTATTCC
CATCTGCTCCTGGTGGCTGCCGGATTGGAGGCACCATTTTTATACCTATACGCCCTCGTGTATTTTCTGC
AATCTATTAACTTCGTCCGCATTATCATGAGACTCTGGCTCTGTTGGAAGTGCAGGTCTAAAAATCCCTT
GTTATATGATGCCAACTACTTCCTGTGTTGGCACACTAACTGCTATGACTACTGTATTCCATACAATTCA
GTTACCTCCAGTATAGTGATCACATCTGGGGATGGTACGACTTCGCCTATTTCCGAGCATGACTATCAGA
TCGGCGGGTACACAGAAAAGTGGGAGAGCGGAGTCAAGGATTGCGTGGTGCTTCACTCCTATTTCACCAG
TGACTACTACCAGCTTTATAGCACACAACTTTCAACAGACACCGGCGTGGAGCATGTGACTTTTTTCATT
TATAATAAAATCGTTGATGAACCGGAGGAACACGTTCAGATACACACTATCGACGGCAGCTCTGGTGTCG
TCAACCCTGTTATGGAGCCCATTTACGATGAACCAACGACCACAACATCTGTACCTCTGGAAAACCTTTA
CTTTCAGTCGGGACGGCGAATCCCGGGGCTGATAAATCCCTGGAAAAGGAGATGGAAGAAGAACTTTATT
GCAGTGTCTGCGGCTAACCGGTTCAAAAAGATCAGTTCAAGCGGCGCCCTAGATTACGACATTCCTACGA
CCGCCTCCGAGAATCTCTATTTCCAGGGTGAATTTGGCTTGGCACAACATGACGAGGCCGTCGATAACAA
GTTTAATAAAGAACAGCAGAACGCTTTCTATGAGATCCTTCACTTACCAAATCTGAACGAAGAGCAACGC
AACGCTTTCATTCAGAGCCTGAAAGACGATCCCTCGCAGTCTGCAAATCTCCTGGCCGAAGCCAAGAAGC
TGAATGACGCACAGGCTCCAAAAGTTGATAACAAGTTTAACAAGGAGCAGCAGAATGCTTTCTACGAGAT
ATTGCACCTTCCTAATCTGAATGAGGAACAAAGAAATGCATTTATCCAGTCCCTAAAAGACGATCCATCA
CAGAGTGCCAACCTGCTTGCGGAAGCCAAAAAGCTCAATGATGCCCAGGCCCCGAAAGTAGACGCGAACC
ATCAATAAGCTAGCTTGACTGACTGAGATACAGCGTACCTTCAGCTCACAGACATGATAAGATACATTGA
TGAGTTTGGACAAACCACAACTAGAATGCAGTGAAAAAAATGCTTTATTTGTGAAATTTGTGATGCTATT
GCTTTATTTGTAACCATTATAAGCTGCAATAAACAAGTTAACAACAACAATTGCATTCATTTTATGTTTC
AGGTTCAGGGGGAGGTGTGGGAGGTTTTTTAAAGCAAGTAAAACCTCTACAAATGTGGTATTGGCCCATC
TCTATCGGTATCGTAGCATAACCCCTTGGGGCCTCTAAACGGGTCTTGAGGGGTTTTTTGTGCCCCTCGG
GCCGGATTGCTATCTACCGGCATTGGCGCAGAAAAAAATGCCTGATGCGACGCTGCGCGTCTTATACTCC
CACATATGCCAGATTCAGCAACGGATACGGCTTCCCCAACTTGCCCACTTCCATACGTGTCCTCCTTACC
AGAAATTTATCCTTAAGGTCGTCAGCTATCCTGCAGGCGATCTCTCGATTTCGATCAAGACATTCCTTTA
ATGGTCTTTTCTGGACACCACTAGGGGTCAGAAGTAGTTCATCAAACTTTCTTCCCTCCCTAATCTCATT
GGTTACCTTGGGCTATCGAAACTTAATTAACCAGTCAAGTCAGCTACTTGGCGAGATCGACTTGTCTGGG
TTTCGACTACGCTCAGAATTGCGTCAGTCAAGTTCGATCTGGTCCTTGCTATTGCACCCGTTCTCCGATT
ACGAGTTTCATTTAAATCATGTGAGCAAAAGGCCAGCAAAAGGCCAGGAACCGTAAAAAGGCCGCGTTGC
TGGCGTTTTTCCATAGGCTCCGCCCCCCTGACGAGCATCACAAAAATCGACGCTCAAGTCAGAGGTGGCG
AAACCCGACAGGACTATAAAGATACCAGGCGTTTCCCCCTGGAAGCTCCCTCGTGCGCTCTCCTGTTCCG
ACCCTGCCGCTTACCGGATACCTGTCCGCCTTTCTCCCTTCGGGAAGCGTGGCGCTTTCTCATAGCTCAC
GCTGTAGGTATCTCAGTTCGGTGTAGGTCGTTCGCTCCAAGCTGGGCTGTGTGCACGAACCCCCCGTTCA
GCCCGACCGCTGCGCCTTATCCGGTAACTATCGTCTTGAGTCCAACCCGGTAAGACACGACTTATCGCCA
CTGGCAGCAGCCACTGGTAACAGGATTAGCAGAGCGAGGTATGTAGGCGGTGCTACAGAGTTCTTGAAGT
GGTGGCCTAACTACGGCTACACTAGAAGAACAGTATTTGGTATCTGCGCTCTGCTGAAGCCAGTTACCTT
CGGAAAAAGAGTTGGTAGCTCTTGATCCGGCAAACAAACCACCGCTGGTAGCGGTGGTTTTTTTGTTTGC
AAGCAGCAGATTACGCGCAGAAAAAAAGGATCTCAAGAAGATCCTTTGATCTTTTCTACGGGGTCTGACG
CTCAGTGGAACGAAAACTCACGTTAAGGGATTTTGGTCATGAGATTATCAAAAAGGATCTTCACCTAGAT
CCTTTTAAATTAAAAATGAAGTTTTAAATCAATCTAAAGTATATATGAGTAAACTTGGTCTGACAGTTAC
CAATGCTTAATCAGTGAGGCACCTATCTCAGCGATCTGTCTATTTCGTTCATCCATAGTTGCATTTAAAT
TTCCGAACTCTCCAAGGCCCTCGTCGGAAAATCTTCAAACCTTTCGTCCGATCCATCTTGCAGGCTACCT
CTCGAACGAACTATCGCAAGTCTCTTGGCCGGCCTTGCGCCTTGGCTATTGCTTGGCAGCGCCTATCGCC
AGGTATTACTCCAATCCCGAATATCCGAGATCGGGATCACCCGAGAGAAGTTCAACCTACATCCTCAATC
CCGATCTATCCGAGATCCGAGGAATATCGAAATCGGGGCGCGCCTGGCCTCCGCGCCGGGTTTTGGCGCC
TCCCGCGGGCGCCCCCCTCGTCACGGCGAGCGCTGCCACGTCAGACGAAGGGCGCAGGAGCGTCCTGATC
CTTCCGCCCGGACGCTCAGGACAGCGGCCCGCTGCTCATAAGACTCGGCCTTAGAACCCCAGTATCAGCA
GAAGGACATTTTAGGACGGGACTTGGGTGACTCTAGGGCACTGGTTTTCTTTCCAGAGAGCGGAACAGGC
GAGGAAAAGTAGTCCCTTCTCGGCGATTCTGCGGAGGGATCTCCGTGGGGCGGTGAACGCCGATGATTAT
ATAAGGACGCGCCGGGTGTGGCACAGCTAGTTCCGTCGCAGCCGGGATTTGGGTCGCGGTTCTTGTTTGT
GGATCGCTGTGATCGTCACTTGGTGAGTAGCGGGCTGCTGGGCTGGCCGGGGCTTTCGTGGCCGCCGGGC
CGCTCGGTGGGACGGAAGCGTGTGGAGAGACCGCCAAGGGCTGTAGTCTGGGTCCGCGAGCAAGGTTGCC
CTGAACTGGGGGTTGGGGGGAGCGCAGCAAAATGGCGGCTGTTCCCGAGTCTTGAATGGAAGACGCTTGT
GAGGCGGGCTGTGAGGTCGTTGAAACAAGGTGGGGGGCATGGTGGGCGGCAAGAACCCAAGGTCTTGAGC
CCTTCGCTAATGCGGGAAAGCTCTTATTCGGGTGAGATGGGCTGGGCACCATCTGGGGACCCTGACGTGA
AGTTTGTCACTGACTGGAGAACTCGGTTTGTCGTCTGTTGCGGGGGCGGCAGTTATGGCGGTGCCGTTGG
GCAGTGCACCCGTACCTTTGGGAGCGCGCGCCCTCGTCGTGTCGTGACGTCACCCGTTCTGTTGGCTTAT
AATGCAGGGTGGGGCCACCTGCCGGTAGGTGTGCGGTAGGCTTTTCTCCGTCGCAGGACGCAGGGTTCGG
GCCTAGGGTAGGCTCTCCTGAATCGACAGGCGCCGGACCTCTGGTGAGGGGAGGGATAAGTGAGGCGTCA
GTTTCTTTGGTCGGTTTTATGTACCTATCTTCTTAAGTAGCTGAAGCTCCGGTTTTGAACTATGCGCTCG
GGGTTGGCGAGTGTGTTTTGTGAAGTTTTTTAGGCACCTTTTGAAATGTAATCATTTGGGTCAATATGTA
ATTTTCAGTGTTAGACTTGTAAATTGTCCGCTAAATTCTGGCCGTTTTTGGCTTTTTTGTTAGACAACAT
GACCGAGTACAAGCCCACGGTGCGCCTCGCCACCCGCGACGACGTCCCCAGGGCCGTACGCACCCTCGCC
GCCGCGTTCGCCGACTACCCCGCCACGCGCCACACCGTCGATCCGGACCGCCACATCGAGCGGGTCACCG
AGCTGCAAGAACTCTTCCTCACGCGCGTCGGGCTCGACATCGGCAAGGTGTGGGTCGCGGACGACGGCGC
CGCGGTGGCGGTCTGGACCACGCCGGAGAGCGTCGAAGCGGGGGCGGTGTTCGCCGAGATCGGCCCGCGC
ATGGCCGAGTTGAGCGGTTCCCGGCTGGCCGCGCAGCAACAGATGGAGGGCCTCCTGGCGCCGCACCGGC
CCAAGGAGCCCGCGTGGTTCCTGGCCACCGTCGGCGTCTCGCCCGACCACCAGGGCAAGGGTCTGGGCAG
CGCCGTCGTGCTCCCCGGAGTGGAGGCCGCCGAGCGCGCCGGGGTGCCCGCCTTCCTGGAGACCTCCGCG
CCCCGCAACCTCCCCTTCTACGAGCGGCTCGGCTTCACCGTCACCGCCGACGTCGAGGTGCCCGAAGGAC
CGCGCACCTGGTGCATGACCCGCAAGCCCGGTGCCTAGGCTAGTATGTAAGCCTAGTCTTAGATAATAAA
ATCGCTATCCATCGAAGATGGATGTGTGTTGGTTTTTTGTGTGTGTAACGCTAGGCGCGCCTGGTGTACC
GAGAACGATCCTCTCAGTGCGAGTCTCGACGATCCATATCGTTGCTTGGCAGTCAGCCAGTCGGAATCCA
GCTTGGGACCCAGGAAGTCCAATCGTCAGATATTGTACTCAAGCCTGGTCACGGCAGCGTACCGATCTGT
TTAAACCTAGATATTGATAGTCTGATCGGTCAACGTATAATCGAGTCCTAGCTTTTGCAAACATCTATCA
AGAGACAGGATCAGCAGGAGGCTTTCGCATGAGTATTCAACATTTCCGTGTCGCCCTTATTCCCTTTTTT
GCGGCATTTTGCCTTCCTGTTTTTGCTCACCCAGAAACGCTGGTGAAAGTAAAAGATGCTGAAGATCAGT
TGGGTGCGCGAGTGGGTTACATCGAACTGGATCTCAACAGCGGTAAGATCCTTGAGAGTTTTCGCCCCGA
AGAACGCTTTCCAATGATGAGCACTTTTAAAGTTCTGCTATGTGGCGCGGTATTATCCCGTATTGACGCC
GGGCAAGAGCAACTCGGTCGCCGCATACACTATTCTCAGAATGACTTGGTTGAGTATTCACCAGTCACAG
AAAAGCATCTTACGGATGGCATGACAGTAAGAGAATTATGCAGTGCTGCCATAACCATGAGTGATAACAC
TGCGGCCAACTTACTTCTGACAACGATTGGAGGACCGAAGGAGCTAACCGCTTTTTTGCACAACATGGGG
GATCATGTAACTCGCCTTGATCGTTGGGAACCGGAGCTGAATGAAGCCATACCAAACGACGAGCGTGACA
CCACGATGCCTGTAGCAATGGCAACAACCTTGCGTAAACTATTAACTGGCGAACTACTTACTCTAGCTTC
CCGGCAACAGTTGATAGACTGGATGGAGGCGGATAAAGTTGCAGGACCACTTCTGCGCTCGGCCCTTCCG
GCTGGCTGGTTTATTGCTGATAAATCTGGAGCCGGTGAGCGTGGGTCTCGCGGTATCATTGCAGCACTGG
GGCCAGATGGTAAGCCCTCCCGTATCGTAGTTATCTACACGACGGGGAGTCAGGCAACTATGGATGAACG
AAATAGACAGATCGCTGAGATAGGTGCCTCACTGATTAAGCATTGGTAACCGATTCTAGGTGCATTGGCG
CAGAAAAAAATGCCTGATGCGACGCTGCGCGTCTTATACTCCCACATATGCCAGATTCAGCAACGGATAC
GGCTTCCCCAACTTGCCCACTTCCATACGTGTCCTCCTTACCAGAAATTTATCCTTAAGATCGTTTAAAC
TCGACTCTGGCTCTATCGAATCTCCGTCGTTTCGAGCTTACGCGAACAGCCGTGGCGCTCATTTGCTCGT
CGGGCATCGAATCTCGTCAGCTATCGTCAGCTTACCTTTTTGGCAGCGATCGCGGCTCCCGACATCTTGG
ACCATTAGCTCCACAGGTATCTTCTTCCCTCTAGTGGTCATAACAGCAGCTTCAGCTACCTCTCAATTCA
AAAAACCCCTCAAGACCCGTTTAGAGGCCCCAAGGGGTTATGCTATCAATCGTTGCGTTACACACACAAA
AAACCAACACACATCCATCTTCGATGGATAGCGATTTTATTATCTAACTGCTGATCGAGTGTAGCCAGAT
CTAGTAATCAATTACGGGGTCATTAGTTCATAGCCCATATATGGAGTTCCGCGTTACATAACTTACGGTA
AATGGCCCGCCTGGCTGACCGCCCAACGACCCCCGCCCATTGACGTCAATAATGACGTATGTTCCCATAG
TAACGCCAATAGGGACTTTCCATTGACGTCAATGGGTGGAGTATTTACGGTAAACTGCCCACTTGGCAGT
ACATCAAGTGTATCATATGCCAAGTACGCCCCCTATTGACGTCAATGACGGTAAATGGCCCGCCTGGCAT
TATGCCCAGTACATGACCTTATGGGACTTTCCTACTTGGCAGTACATCTACGTATTAGTCATCGCTATTA
CCATGCTGATGCGGTTTTGGCAGTACATCAATGGGCGTGGATAGCGGTTTGACTCACGGGGATTTCCAAG
TCTCCACCCCATTGACGTCAATGGGAGTTTGTTTTGGCACCAAAATCAACGGGACTTTCCAAAATGTCGT
AACAACTCCGCCCCATTGACGCAAATGGGCGGTAGGCGTGTACGGTGGGAGGTCTATATAAGCAGAGCTG
GTTTAGTGAACCGTCAGATCAGATCTTTGTCGATCCTACCATCCACTCGACACACCCGCCAGCGGCCGC
